Addgene plasmid #248806: His6-mCherry-Flag-LplAW37V and T57I
Purpose: Constructs used for LplA-catalyzed labeling in mammalian cells. LplA is expressed as a fusion with mCherry.
Depositing lab: Alice Ting. Depositing organization: Stanford University. Publication: Computational design of conformation-biasing mutations to alter protein functions. Cavanagh PE, Xue AG, Dai SA, Qiang A, Matsui T, Ting AY. Science. 2026 Jan 8:eadv7953. doi: 10.1126/science.adv7953. PubMed 41505504.
Backbone
  Vector backbone: pcDNA3
  Vector type: Mammalian Expression
  Selectable markers: mTagBFP2
Growth in bacteria
  Bacterial resistance: Ampicillin, 100 μg/mL
  Growth temperature: 37°C
  Growth strain: DH5alpha
  Copy number: High Copy
Gene/Insert
  Gene/Insert name: LplA
  Species: E. coli
  Mutation: W37V and T57I
  Tag / fusion protein: 6xHis-mCherry-Flag (N terminal on insert)
  Cloning method: Restriction Enzyme; 5′ cloning site unknown (unknown if destroyed)
Terms and licenses: Academic/Nonprofit Terms; Industry Terms: Not Available to Industry
Depositor comments: Please visit https://doi.org/10.1101/2025.05.03.652001 for bioRxiv preprint.
How to cite: His6-mCherry-Flag-LplAW37V and T57I was a gift from Alice Ting (Addgene plasmid # 248806 ; http://n2t.net/addgene:248806 ; RRID:Addgene_248806)
