[The description below was written by a language model from this plasmid's Addgene catalogue record and pLannotate feature annotations shown in this document.]
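Description:
His6-mCherry-Flag-LplAW37V and T57I is a mammalian expression plasmid built on a pcDNA3 backbone that produces E. coli lipoic acid ligase (LplA) carrying the W37V and T57I substitutions, fused at its N terminus to a 6xHis tag, the red fluorescent protein mCherry and a FLAG epitope. In the sequenced 7,652-nt record, the fusion reading frame sits downstream of the human CMV immediate-early enhancer and promoter, with a T7 promoter just upstream of the coding region. The short His-tag and FLAG segments are picked up by the annotation software as fragments of larger composite tags. The lplA coding sequence is followed by a WPRE, which generally enhances transcript stability and expression, and an SV40 polyadenylation signal. Only a small bGH poly(A) fragment remains.

The plasmid is propagated in E. coli through a high-copy ColE1/pUC-type origin and selected with ampicillin via the AmpR (β-lactamase) gene. An f1 origin is also present. The backbone retains an SV40 promoter-driven neomycin phosphotransferase cassette with its own SV40 poly(A) signal, which could in principle support G418 selection in mammalian cells. The catalogue entry lists mTagBFP2 as the selectable marker, but no such feature appears in the annotated sequence, so this field is not supported by the feature table.

According to the record, the construct is used for LplA-catalysed labelling in mammalian cells. The mCherry fusion gives a fluorescent readout of ligase expression, and the His and FLAG tags are available for detection or purification. It comes from a study on the computational design of conformation-biasing mutations that alter protein function. The record does not state the specific effect of either substitution.
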