Features (pLannotate 1.2.2; 25 found; start..end, strand, type, name):
      1..17      +  polyA_signal   bGH poly(A) signal (fragment): bovine growth hormone polyadenylation signal
     21..42      +  promoter       SV40 promoter (fragment): SV40 enhancer and early promoter
     63..491     +  rep_origin     f1 ori (sequence partly withheld): f1 bacteriophage origin of replication; arrow indicates direction of (+) strand synthesis
    505..834     +  promoter       SV40 promoter: SV40 enhancer and early promoter
    901..1692    +  CDS            neo: KKA2_KLEPN - Also known as kan, nptII. Experimental evidence at protein level: Swiss-Prot protein existence level 1. Resistance to kanamycin, neomycin, paromomycin, ribostamycin, butirosin and gentamicin B. From Klebsiella pneumoniae.
   1716..1874    +  CDS            ble (fragment): BLE_KLEPN - Experimental evidence at protein level: Swiss-Prot protein existence level 1. Binding protein with a strong affinity to the bleomycin family of antibiotics. Binds to CL990; an antimitotic-antibiotic compound. From Klebsiella pneumoniae.
   1869..1990    +  polyA_signal   SV40 poly(A) signal: SV40 polyadenylation signal
   2063..2079    -  protein_bind   lac operator: The lac repressor binds to the lac operator to inhibit transcription in E. coli. This inhibition can be relieved by adding lactose or isopropyl-β-D-thiogalactopyranoside (IPTG). lac repressor encoded by lacI
   2087..2117    -  promoter       lac promoter: promoter for the E. coli lac operon
   2132..2153    -  protein_bind   CAP binding site: CAP binding activates transcription in the presence of cAMP. E. coli catabolite activator protein
   2166..2258    -  CDS            lacI (fragment): lac repressor; lacI; The lac repressor binds to the lac operator to inhibit transcription in E. coli. This inhibition can be relieved by adding lactose or isopropyl-β-D-thiogalactopyranoside (IPTG).
   2441..3029    -  rep_origin     ori: high-copy-number ColE1/pMB1/pBR322/pUC origin of replication
   3200..4060    -  CDS            AmpR: β-lactamase; bla; confers resistance to ampicillin, carbenicillin, and related antibiotics
   4061..4165    -  promoter       AmpR promoter: bla
   4224..4276    -  misc_feature   bom (fragment): basis of mobility region from pBR322
   4431..4810    +  enhancer       CMV enhancer: human cytomegalovirus immediate early enhancer
   4811..5014    +  promoter       CMV promoter: human cytomegalovirus (CMV) immediate early promoter
   5010..5043    +  LTR            5' LTR (truncated) (fragment): truncated 5' long terminal repeat (LTR) from HIV-1
   5059..5077    +  promoter       T7 promoter: promoter for bacteriophage T7 RNA polymerase
   5118..5138    +  CDS            capTEV™ (fragment): composite tag for in vivo biotinylation, TEV protease cleavage, and 6xHis tagging
   5148..5855    +  CDS            mCherry: mCherry is a basic (constitutively fluorescent) red fluorescent protein published in 2004, derived from Discosoma sp.. It is reported to be a very rapidly-maturing monomer with low acid sensitivity.
   5868..5890    +  CDS            3xFLAG (fragment): three tandem FLAG® epitope tags
   5889..6902    +  CDS            lplA: LPLA_ECOLI - Also known as yjjF. Experimental evidence at protein level: Swiss-Prot protein existence level 1. Catalyzes both the ATP-dependent activation of exogenously supplied lipoate to lipoyl-AMP and the transfer of the activated lipoyl onto the lipoyl domains of lipoate-dependent enzymes. Is also able to catalyze very poorly the transfer of lipoyl and octanoyl moiety from their acyl carrier protein. From Escherichia coli (strain K12).
   6928..7516    +  misc_feature   WPRE: woodchuck hepatitis virus posttranscriptional regulatory element
   7525..7646    +  polyA_signal   SV40 poly(A) signal: SV40 polyadenylation signal
>Addgene plasmid #248806 | His6-mCherry-Flag-LplAW37V and T57I | addgene full sequence | sequence record 495680 | Addgene NGS Result
TGCGGTGGGCTCTATGGCTTCTGAGGCGGAAAGAACCAGCTGGGGCTCTAGGGGGTATCCCC
[124 nt withheld, positions 63-186]
C
[91 nt withheld, positions 188-278]
A
[49 nt withheld, positions 280-328]
CCTTTGACGTTGGAGTCCACGTTCTTT
[37 nt withheld, positions 356-392]
ACCCTATCTCGGTCTATTCTTTTGATTTATAAGGGATTTTGCCGATTTCGGCCTATTGGTTAAAAAATGA
GCTGATTTAACAAAAATTTAACGCGAATTAATTCTGTGGAATGTGTGTCAGTTAGGGTGTGGAAAGTCCC
CAGGCTCCCCAGCAGGCAGAAGTATGCAAAGCATGCATCTCAATTAGTCAGCAACCAGGTGTGGAAAGTC
CCCAGGCTCCCCAGCAGGCAGAAGTATGCAAAGCATGCATCTCAATTAGTCAGCAACCATAGTCCCGCCC
CTAACTCCGCCCATCCCGCCCCTAACTCCGCCCAGTTCCGCCCATTCTCCGCCCCATGGCTGACTAATTT
TTTTTATTTATGCAGAGGCCGAGGCCGCCTCTGCCTCTGAGCTATTCCAGAAGTAGTGAGGAGGCTTTTT
TGGAGGCCTAGGCTTTTGCAAAAAGCTCCCGGGAGCTTGTATATCCATTTTCGGATCTGATCAAGAGACA
GGATGAGGATCGTTTCGCATGATTGAACAAGATGGATTGCACGCAGGTTCTCCGGCCGCTTGGGTGGAGA
GGCTATTCGGCTATGACTGGGCACAACAGACAATCGGCTGCTCTGATGCCGCCGTGTTCCGGCTGTCAGC
GCAGGGGCGCCCGGTTCTTTTTGTCAAGACCGACCTGTCCGGTGCCCTGAATGAACTGCAGGACGAGGCA
GCGCGGCTATCGTGGCTGGCCACGACGGGCGTTCCTTGCGCAGCTGTGCTCGACGTTGTCACTGAAGCGG
GAAGGGACTGGCTGCTATTGGGCGAAGTGCCGGGGCAGGATCTCCTGTCATCTCACCTTGCTCCTGCCGA
GAAAGTATCCATCATGGCTGATGCAATGCGGCGGCTGCATACGCTTGATCCGGCTACCTGCCCATTCGAC
CACCAAGCGAAACATCGCATCGAGCGAGCACGTACTCGGATGGAAGCCGGTCTTGTCGATCAGGATGATC
TGGACGAAGAGCATCAGGGGCTCGCGCCAGCCGAACTGTTCGCCAGGCTCAAGGCGCGCATGCCCGACGG
CGAGGATCTCGTCGTGACCCATGGCGATGCCTGCTTGCCGAATATCATGGTGGAAAATGGCCGCTTTTCT
GGATTCATCGACTGTGGCCGGCTGGGTGTGGCGGACCGCTATCAGGACATAGCGTTGGCTACCCGTGATA
TTGCTGAAGAGCTTGGCGGCGAATGGGCTGACCGCTTCCTCGTGCTTTACGGTATCGCCGCTCCCGATTC
GCAGCGCATCGCCTTCTATCGCCTTCTTGACGAGTTCTTCTGAGCGGGACTCTGGGGTTCGAAATGACCG
ACCAAGCGACGCCCAACCTGCCATCACGAGATTTCGATTCCACCGCCGCCTTCTATGAAAGGTTGGGCTT
CGGAATCGTTTTCCGGGACGCCGGCTGGATGATCCTCCAGCGCGGGGATCTCATGCTGGAGTTCTTCGCC
CACCCCAACTTGTTTATTGCAGCTTATAATGGTTACAAATAAAGCAATAGCATCACAAATTTCACAAATA
AAGCATTTTTTTCACTGCATTCTAGTTGTGGTTTGTCCAAACTCATCAATGTATCTTATCATGTCTGTAT
ACCGTCGACCTCTAGCTAGAGCTTGGCGTAATCATGGTCATAGCTGTTTCCTGTGTGAAATTGTTATCCG
CTCACAATTCCACACAACATACGAGCCGGAAGCATAAAGTGTAAAGCCTGGGGTGCCTAATGAGTGAGCT
AACTCACATTAATTGCGTTGCGCTCACTGCCCGCTTTCCAGTCGGGAAACCTGTCGTGCCAGCTGCATTA
ATGAATCGGCCAACGCGCGGGGAGAGGCGGTTTGCGTATTGGGCGCTCTTCCGCTTCCTCGCTCACTGAC
TCGCTGCGCTCGGTCGTTCGGCTGCGGCGAGCGGTATCAGCTCACTCAAAGGCGGTAATACGGTTATCCA
CAGAATCAGGGGATAACGCAGGAAAGAACATGTGAGCAAAAGGCCAGCAAAAGGCCAGGAACCGTAAAAA
GGCCGCGTTGCTGGCGTTTTTCCATAGGCTCCGCCCCCCTGACGAGCATCACAAAAATCGACGCTCAAGT
CAGAGGTGGCGAAACCCGACAGGACTATAAAGATACCAGGCGTTTCCCCCTGGAAGCTCCCTCGTGCGCT
CTCCTGTTCCGACCCTGCCGCTTACCGGATACCTGTCCGCCTTTCTCCCTTCGGGAAGCGTGGCGCTTTC
TCATAGCTCACGCTGTAGGTATCTCAGTTCGGTGTAGGTCGTTCGCTCCAAGCTGGGCTGTGTGCACGAA
CCCCCCGTTCAGCCCGACCGCTGCGCCTTATCCGGTAACTATCGTCTTGAGTCCAACCCGGTAAGACACG
ACTTATCGCCACTGGCAGCAGCCACTGGTAACAGGATTAGCAGAGCGAGGTATGTAGGCGGTGCTACAGA
GTTCTTGAAGTGGTGGCCTAACTACGGCTACACTAGAAGAACAGTATTTGGTATCTGCGCTCTGCTGAAG
CCAGTTACCTTCGGAAAAAGAGTTGGTAGCTCTTGATCCGGCAAACAAACCACCGCTGGTAGCGGTGGTT
TTTTTGTTTGCAAGCAGCAGATTACGCGCAGAAAAAAAGGATCTCAAGAAGATCCTTTGATCTTTTCTAC
GGGGTCTGACGCTCAGTGGAACGAAAACTCACGTTAAGGGATTTTGGTCATGAGATTATCAAAAAGGATC
TTCACCTAGATCCTTTTAAATTAAAAATGAAGTTTTAAATCAATCTAAAGTATATATGAGTAAACTTGGT
CTGACAGTTACCAATGCTTAATCAGTGAGGCACCTATCTCAGCGATCTGTCTATTTCGTTCATCCATAGT
TGCCTGACTCCCCGTCGTGTAGATAACTACGATACGGGAGGGCTTACCATCTGGCCCCAGTGCTGCAATG
ATACCGCGAGACCCACGCTCACCGGCTCCAGATTTATCAGCAATAAACCAGCCAGCCGGAAGGGCCGAGC
GCAGAAGTGGTCCTGCAACTTTATCCGCCTCCATCCAGTCTATTAATTGTTGCCGGGAAGCTAGAGTAAG
TAGTTCGCCAGTTAATAGTTTGCGCAACGTTGTTGCCATTGCTACAGGCATCGTGGTGTCACGCTCGTCG
TTTGGTATGGCTTCATTCAGCTCCGGTTCCCAACGATCAAGGCGAGTTACATGATCCCCCATGTTGTGCA
AAAAAGCGGTTAGCTCCTTCGGTCCTCCGATCGTTGTCAGAAGTAAGTTGGCCGCAGTGTTATCACTCAT
GGTTATGGCAGCACTGCATAATTCTCTTACTGTCATGCCATCCGTAAGATGCTTTTCTGTGACTGGTGAG
TACTCAACCAAGTCATTCTGAGAATAGTGTATGCGGCGACCGAGTTGCTCTTGCCCGGCGTCAATACGGG
ATAATACCGCGCCACATAGCAGAACTTTAAAAGTGCTCATCATTGGAAAACGTTCTTCGGGGCGAAAACT
CTCAAGGATCTTACCGCTGTTGAGATCCAGTTCGATGTAACCCACTCGTGCACCCAACTGATCTTCAGCA
TCTTTTACTTTCACCAGCGTTTCTGGGTGAGCAAAAACAGGAAGGCAAAATGCCGCAAAAAAGGGAATAA
GGGCGACACGGAAATGTTGAATACTCATACTCTTCCTTTTTCAATATTATTGAAGCATTTATCAGGGTTA
TTGTCTCATGAGCGGATACATATTTGAATGTATTTAGAAAAATAAACAAATAGGGGTTCCGCGCACATTT
CCCCGAAAAGTGCCACCTGACGTCGACGGATCGGGAGATCTCCCGATCCCCTATGGTGCACTCTCAGTAC
AATCTGCTCTGATGCCGCATAGTTAAGCCAGTATCTGCTCCCTGCTTGTGTGTTGGAGGTCGCTGAGTAG
TGCGCGAGCAAAATTTAAGCTACAACAAGGCAAGGCTTGACCGACAATTGCATGAAGAATCTGCTTAGGG
TTAGGCGTTTTGCGCTGCTTCGCGATGTACGGGCCAGATATACGCGTTGACATTGATTATTGACTAGTTA
TTAATAGTAATCAATTACGGGGTCATTAGTTCATAGCCCATATATGGAGTTCCGCGTTACATAACTTACG
GTAAATGGCCCGCCTGGCTGACCGCCCAACGACCCCCGCCCATTGACGTCAATAATGACGTATGTTCCCA
TAGTAACGCCAATAGGGACTTTCCATTGACGTCAATGGGTGGAGTATTTACGGTAAACTGCCCACTTGGC
AGTACATCAAGTGTATCATATGCCAAGTACGCCCCCTATTGACGTCAATGACGGTAAATGGCCCGCCTGG
CATTATGCCCAGTACATGACCTTATGGGACTTTCCTACTTGGCAGTACATCTACGTATTAGTCATCGCTA
TTACCATGGTGATGCGGTTTTGGCAGTACATCAATGGGCGTGGATAGCGGTTTGACTCACGGGGATTTCC
AAGTCTCCACCCCATTGACGTCAATGGGAGTTTGTTTTGGCACCAAAATCAACGGGACTTTCCAAAATGT
CGTAACAACTCCGCCCCATTGACGCAAATGGGCGGTAGGCGTGTACGGTGGGAGGTCTATATAAGCAGAG
CTCTCTGGCTAACTAGAGAACCCACTGCTTACTGGCTTATCGAAATTAATACGACTCACTATAGGGAGAC
CCAAGCTTGCGGCCGCCACCATGGTGCGGGGTTCTCATCATCATCATCATCATGGTATGGCTAGCATGGT
GAGCAAGGGCGAGGAGGATAACATGGCCATCATCAAGGAGTTCATGCGCTTCAAGGTGCACATGGAGGGC
TCCGTGAACGGCCACGAGTTCGAGATCGAGGGCGAGGGCGAGGGCCGCCCCTACGAGGGCACCCAGACCG
CCAAGCTGAAGGTGACCAAGGGTGGCCCCCTGCCCTTCGCCTGGGACATCCTGTCCCCTCAGTTCATGTA
CGGCTCCAAGGCCTACGTGAAGCACCCCGCCGACATCCCCGACTACTTGAAGCTGTCCTTCCCCGAGGGC
TTCAAGTGGGAGCGCGTGATGAACTTCGAGGACGGCGGCGTGGTGACCGTGACCCAGGACTCCTCCCTGC
AGGACGGCGAGTTCATCTACAAGGTGAAGCTGCGCGGCACCAACTTCCCCTCCGACGGCCCCGTAATGCA
GAAGAAGACCATGGGCTGGGAGGCCTCCTCCGAGCGGATGTACCCCGAGGACGGCGCCCTGAAGGGCGAG
ATCAAGCAGAGGCTGAAGCTGAAGGACGGCGGCCACTACGACGCTGAGGTCAAGACCACCTACAAGGCCA
AGAAGCCCGTGCAGCTGCCCGGCGCCTACAACGTCAACATCAAGTTGGACATCACCTCCCACAACGAGGA
CTACACCATCGTGGAACAGTACGAACGCGCCGAGGGCCGCCACTCCACCGGCGGCATGGACGAGCTGTAC
AAGAAGGATCCAGACTACAAGGATGACGACGATAAGATGAGCACCCTGAGACTGCTGATCAGCGACAGCT
ACGACCCCTGGTTCAACCTGGCCGTGGAGGAGTGCATCTTCAGACAGATGCCCGCCACCCAGAGAGTGCT
GTTCCTGGTGAGAAACGCCGACACCGTGGTGATCGGCAGAGCCCAGAACCCCTGGAAGGAGTGCAACATC
AGAAGAATGGAGGAGGACAACGTGAGACTGGCCAGAAGAAGCAGCGGCGGCGGCGCCGTGTTCCACGACC
TGGGCAACACCTGCTTCACCTTCATGGCCGGCAAGCCCGAGTACGACAAGACCATCAGCACCAGCATCGT
GCTGAACGCCCTGAACGCCCTGGGCGTGAGCGCCGAGGCCAGCGGCAGAAACGACCTGGTGGTGAAGACC
GTGGAGGGCGACAGAAAGGTGAGCGGCAGCGCCTACAGAGAGACCAAGGACAGAGGCTTCCACCACGGCA
CCCTGCTGCTGAACGCCGACCTGAGCAGACTGGCCAACTACCTGAACCCCGACAAGAAGAAGCTGGCCGC
CAAGGGCATCACCAGCGTGAGAAGCAGAGTGACCAACCTGACCGAGCTGCTGCCCGGCATCACCCACGAG
CAGGTGTGCGAGGCCATCACCGAGGCCTTCTTCGCCCACTACGGCGAGAGAGTGGAGGCCGAGATCATCA
GCCCCAACAAGACCCCCGACCTGCCCAACTTCGCCGAGACCTTCGCCAGACAGAGCAGCTGGGAGTGGAA
CTTCGGCCAGGCCCCCGCCTTCAGCCACCTGCTGGACGAGAGATTCACCTGGGGCGGCGTGGAGCTGCAC
TTCGACGTGGAGAAGGGCCACATCACCAGAGCCCAGGTGTTCACCGACAGCCTGAACCCCGCCCCCCTGG
AGGCCCTGGCCGGCAGACTGCAGGGCTGCCTGTACAGAGCCGACATGCTGCAGCAGGAGTGCGAGGCCCT
GCTGGTGGACTTCCCCGAGCAGGAGAAGGAGCTGAGAGAGCTGAGCGCCTGGATGGCCGGCGCCGTGAGA
TAAGAATTCTGCAGATATCTCGCGAAATCAACCTCTGGATTACAAAATTTGTGAAAGATTGACTGGTATT
CTTAACTATGTTGCTCCTTTTACGCTATGTGGATACGCTGCTTTAATGCCTTTGTATCATGCTATTGCTT
CCCGTATGGCTTTCATTTTCTCCTCCTTGTATAAATCCTGGTTGCTGTCTCTTTATGAGGAGTTGTGGCC
CGTTGTCAGGCAACGTGGCGTGGTGTGCACTGTGTTTGCTGACGCAACCCCCACTGGTTGGGGCATTGCC
ACCACCTGTCAGCTCCTTTCCGGGACTTTCGCTTTCCCCCTCCCTATTGCCACGGCGGAACTCATCGCCG
CCTGCCTTGCCCGCTGCTGGACAGGGGCTCGGCTGTTGGGCACTGACAATTCCGTGGTGTTGTCGGGGAA
ATCATCGTCCTTTCCTTGGCTGCTCGCCTATGTTGCCACCTGGATTCTGCGCGGGACGTCCTTCTGCTAC
GTCCCTTCGGCCCTCAATCCAGCGGACCTTCCTTCCCGCGGCCTGCTGCCGGCTCTGCGGCCTCTTCCGC
GTCTTCGCCTTCGCCCTCAGACGAGTCGGATCTCCCTTTGGGCCGCCTCCCCGCTTAATTAAAACTTGTT
TATTGCAGCTTATAATGGTTACAAATAAAGCAATAGCATCACAAATTTCACAAATAAAGCATTTTTTTCA
CTGCATTCTAGTTGTGGTTTGTCCAAACTCATCAATGTATCTTACAATTG
